Addgene plasmid #77162: PNKP gRNA (BRDN0001147028)
Purpose: 3rd generation lentiviral gRNA plasmid targeting human PNKP
Depositing lab: John Doench & David Root. Depositing organization: Broad Institute. Publication: Optimized sgRNA design to maximize activity and minimize off-target effects of CRISPR-Cas9. Doench JG, Fusi N, Sullender M, Hegde M, Vaimberg EW, Donovan KF, Smith I, Tothova Z, Wilen C, Orchard R, Virgin HW, Listgarten J, Root DE. Nat Biotechnol. 2016 Jan 18. doi: 10.1038/nbt.3437. PubMed 26780180.
Backbone
  Vector backbone: lentiGuide-Puro
  Backbone manufacturer: Zhang Lab (Addgene plasmid # 52963)
  Vector type: Mammalian Expression, Lentiviral, CRISPR
  Selectable markers: Puromycin
Growth in bacteria
  Bacterial resistance: Ampicillin, 100 μg/mL
  Growth temperature: 37°C
  Growth strain: DH5alpha
  Copy number: High Copy
Gene/Insert
  Gene/Insert name: PNKP (alt names: PNKP; NM_007254.3)
  gRNA/shRNA sequence: CGGCACGCCCATATCCATCG
  Species: H. sapiens (human)
  Entrez Gene: PNKP (a.k.a. AOA4, CMT2B2, EIEE10, MCSZ, PNK)
  Promoter: hU6
  Cloning method: Unknown
  Sequencing primers: 5′ U6-F; 3′ pS2-R
Terms and licenses: Academic/Nonprofit Terms; Industry Terms: Not Available to Industry
Depositor comments: The gRNA was designed to target the following Genbank reference sequence(s): NM_007254.3. Note that this plasmid does NOT contain Cas9. It should be used in conjunction with lentiCas9-Blast (Addgene #52962) or otherwise with cell lines already expressing Cas9. Browse the full kinome gRNA library at http://www.addgene.org/pooled-library/broadgpp-human-kinome/ or visit http://www.broadinstitute.org/rnai/public/ for detailed protocols and information.
How to cite: PNKP gRNA (BRDN0001147028) was a gift from John Doench & David Root (Addgene plasmid # 77162 ; http://n2t.net/addgene:77162 ; RRID:Addgene_77162)
