[The description below was written by a language model from this plasmid's Addgene catalogue record and pLannotate feature annotations shown in this document.]
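Description:
PNKP gRNA (BRDN0001147028) is a third-generation lentiviral guide RNA plasmid built on the lentiGuide-Puro backbone. It expresses a single CRISPR guide against human PNKP, designed against the NM_007254.3 reference transcript. In bacteria it is maintained as a high-copy plasmid through a ColE1/pUC-type origin and selected with ampicillin via the β-lactamase gene. An f1 origin, an SV40 origin and poly(A) signal, and remnants of lac and T7/T3 cloning elements are also annotated in the backbone.

The lentiviral transfer cassette starts with an RSV promoter fused to a truncated HIV-1 5′ LTR, which drives production of the viral genome independently of Tat. This is followed by the Ψ packaging signal with a partial gag sequence and the Rev response element for nuclear export of the genomic RNA. Next comes the human U6 RNA polymerase III promoter, which transcribes the PNKP-targeting spacer joined to the Streptococcus pyogenes Cas9 guide scaffold. A cPPT/CTS element, which aids nuclear import of the viral DNA, lies just after the scaffold. An EF-1α core promoter with its intron A then drives the puromycin N-acetyltransferase gene for selecting transduced mammalian cells. A WPRE boosts transcript expression, and the cassette ends in a self-inactivating ΔU3 3′ LTR.

The plasmid does not encode Cas9, so it must be used with a separate Cas9 vector such as lentiCas9-Blast or in cells that already express the nuclease. It belongs to a human kinome gRNA collection produced with optimized sgRNA design rules, and its intended use is Cas9-mediated targeting of PNKP in human cells.
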