Features (pLannotate 1.2.2; 29 found; start..end, strand, type, name):
     14..80      +  CDS            small t antigen (fragment): SV40 (simian virus 40) small t antigen
    106..317     +  promoter       EF-1α core promoter: core promoter for human elongation factor EF-1α
    318..1256    +  intron         EF-1α intron A: intron upstream of the start codon of human EF-1α
   1278..1877    +  CDS            PuroR (fragment): puromycin N-acetyltransferase; pac from Streptomyces; confers resistance to puromycin
   1893..2481    +  misc_feature   WPRE: woodchuck hepatitis virus posttranscriptional regulatory element
   2532..2551    +  misc_feature   cPPT/CTS (fragment): central polypurine tract and central termination sequence of HIV-1
   2553..2786    +  LTR            3' LTR (ΔU3): self-inactivating 3' long terminal repeat (LTR) from HIV-1
   2864..2985    +  polyA_signal   SV40 poly(A) signal: SV40 polyadenylation signal
   3025..3160    +  rep_origin     SV40 ori: SV40 origin of replication
   3181..3199    -  promoter       T7 promoter: promoter for bacteriophage T7 RNA polymerase
   3207..3362    +  CDS            lacZα (fragment): LacZα fragment of β-galactosidase; lacZ fragment
   3367..3795    +  rep_origin     f1 ori (sequence partly withheld): f1 bacteriophage origin of replication; arrow indicates direction of (+) strand synthesis
   3848..3952    +  promoter       AmpR promoter: bla
   3953..4813    +  CDS            AmpR: β-lactamase; bla; confers resistance to ampicillin, carbenicillin, and related antibiotics
   4984..5572    +  rep_origin     ori: high-copy-number ColE1/pMB1/pBR322/pUC origin of replication
   5755..5847    +  CDS            lacI (fragment): lac repressor; lacI; The lac repressor binds to the lac operator to inhibit transcription in E. coli. This inhibition can be relieved by adding lactose or isopropyl-β-D-thiogalactopyranoside (IPTG).
   5860..5881    +  protein_bind   CAP binding site: CAP binding activates transcription in the presence of cAMP. E. coli catabolite activator protein
   5896..5926    +  promoter       lac promoter: promoter for the E. coli lac operon
   5934..5950    +  protein_bind   lac operator: The lac repressor binds to the lac operator to inhibit transcription in E. coli. This inhibition can be relieved by adding lactose or isopropyl-β-D-thiogalactopyranoside (IPTG). lac repressor encoded by lacI
   5995..6013    +  promoter       T3 promoter: promoter for bacteriophage T3 RNA polymerase
   6041..6267    +  promoter       RSV promoter: Rous sarcoma virus enhancer/promoter
   6268..6448    +  LTR            5' LTR (truncated): truncated 5' long terminal repeat (LTR) from HIV-1
   6495..6620    +  misc_feature   HIV-1 Ψ: packaging signal of human immunodeficiency virus type 1
   6604..6967    +  CDS            HIV-1 gag (fragment): gag protein from human immunodeficiency virus 1; gag
   7113..7346    +  misc_feature   RRE: The Rev response element (RRE) of HIV-1 allows for Rev-dependent mRNA export from the nucleus to the cytoplasm.
   7723..7749    +  CDS            Rev (fragment): human immunodeficiency virus 1 (HIV-1) Rev protein; rev; enhances nuclear export of unspliced and incompletely spliced viral mRNAs
   7753..7993    +  promoter       U6 promoter: RNA polymerase III promoter for human U6 snRNA
   8023..8098    +  misc_RNA       gRNA scaffold: guide RNA scaffold for the Streptococcus pyogenes CRISPR/Cas9 system
   8154..8271    +  misc_feature   cPPT/CTS: central polypurine tract and central termination sequence of HIV-1
>Addgene plasmid #77162 | PNKP gRNA (BRDN0001147028) | addgene full sequence | sequence record 187236 | Addgene Assembled Sequence
CCCGGGTGCAAAGATGGATAAAGTTTTAAACAGAGAGGAATCTTTGCAGCTAATGGACCTTCTAGGTCTT
GAAAGGAGTGGGAATTGGCTCCGGTGCCCGTCAGTGGGCAGAGCGCACATCGCCCACAGTCCCCGAGAAG
TTGGGGGGAGGGGTCGGCAATTGATCCGGTGCCTAGAGAAGGTGGCGCGGGGTAAACTGGGAAAGTGATG
TCGTGTACTGGCTCCGCCTTTTTCCCGAGGGTGGGGGAGAACCGTATATAAGTGCAGTAGTCGCCGTGAA
CGTTCTTTTTCGCAACGGGTTTGCCGCCAGAACACAGGTAAGTGCCGTGTGTGGTTCCCGCGGGCCTGGC
CTCTTTACGGGTTATGGCCCTTGCGTGCCTTGAATTACTTCCACCTGGCTGCAGTACGTGATTCTTGATC
CCGAGCTTCGGGTTGGAAGTGGGTGGGAGAGTTCGAGGCCTTGCGCTTAAGGAGCCCCTTCGCCTCGTGC
TTGAGTTGAGGCCTGGCCTGGGCGCTGGGGCCGCCGCGTGCGAATCTGGTGGCACCTTCGCGCCTGTCTC
GCTGCTTTCGATAAGTCTCTAGCCATTTAAAATTTTTGATGACCTGCTGCGACGCTTTTTTTCTGGCAAG
ATAGTCTTGTAAATGCGGGCCAAGATCTGCACACTGGTATTTCGGTTTTTGGGGCCGCGGGCGGCGACGG
GGCCCGTGCGTCCCAGCGCACATGTTCGGCGAGGCGGGGCCTGCGAGCGCGGCCACCGAGAATCGGACGG
GGGTAGTCTCAAGCTGGCCGGCCTGCTCTGGTGCCTGGCCTCGCGCCGCCGTGTATCGCCCCGCCCTGGG
CGGCAAGGCTGGCCCGGTCGGCACCAGTTGCGTGAGCGGAAAGATGGCCGCTTCCCGGCCCTGCTGCAGG
GAGCTCAAAATGGAGGACGCGGCGCTCGGGAGAGCGGGCGGGTGAGTCACCCACACAAAGGAAAAGGGCC
TTTCCGTCCTCAGCCGTCGCTTCATGTGACTCCACGGAGTACCGGGCGCCGTCCAGGCACCTCGATTAGT
TCTCGAGCTTTTGGAGTACGTCGTCTTTAGGTTGGGGGGAGGGGTTTTATGCGATGGAGTTTCCCCACAC
TGAGTGGGTGGAGACTGAAGTTAGGCCAGCTTGGCACTTGATGTAATTCTCCTTGGAATTTGCCCTTTTT
GAGTTTGGATCTTGGTTCATTCTCAAGCCTCAGACAGTGGTTCAAAGTTTTTTTCTTCCATTTCAGGTGT
CGTGACGTACGGCCACCATGACCGAGTACAAGCCCACGGTGCGCCTCGCCACCCGCGACGACGTCCCCAG
GGCCGTACGCACCCTCGCCGCCGCGTTCGCCGACTACCCCGCCACGCGCCACACCGTCGATCCGGACCGC
CACATCGAGCGGGTCACCGAGCTGCAAGAACTCTTCCTCACGCGCGTCGGGCTCGACATCGGCAAGGTGT
GGGTCGCGGACGACGGCGCCGCCGTGGCGGTCTGGACCACGCCGGAGAGCGTCGAAGCGGGGGCGGTGTT
CGCCGAGATCGGCCCGCGCATGGCCGAGTTGAGCGGTTCCCGGCTGGCCGCGCAGCAACAGATGGAAGGC
CTCCTGGCGCCGCACCGGCCCAAGGAGCCCGCGTGGTTCCTGGCCACCGTCGGAGTCTCGCCCGACCACC
AGGGCAAGGGTCTGGGCAGCGCCGTCGTGCTCCCCGGAGTGGAGGCGGCCGAGCGCGCCGGGGTGCCCGC
CTTCCTGGAGACCTCCGCGCCCCGCAACCTCCCCTTCTACGAGCGGCTCGGCTTCACCGTCACCGCCGAC
GTCGAGGTGCCCGAAGGACCGCGCACCTGGTGCATGACCCGCAAGCCCGGTGCCTGAACGCGTTAAGTCG
ACAATCAACCTCTGGATTACAAAATTTGTGAAAGATTGACTGGTATTCTTAACTATGTTGCTCCTTTTAC
GCTATGTGGATACGCTGCTTTAATGCCTTTGTATCATGCTATTGCTTCCCGTATGGCTTTCATTTTCTCC
TCCTTGTATAAATCCTGGTTGCTGTCTCTTTATGAGGAGTTGTGGCCCGTTGTCAGGCAACGTGGCGTGG
TGTGCACTGTGTTTGCTGACGCAACCCCCACTGGTTGGGGCATTGCCACCACCTGTCAGCTCCTTTCCGG
GACTTTCGCTTTCCCCCTCCCTATTGCCACGGCGGAACTCATCGCCGCCTGCCTTGCCCGCTGCTGGACA
GGGGCTCGGCTGTTGGGCACTGACAATTCCGTGGTGTTGTCGGGGAAATCATCGTCCTTTCCTTGGCTGC
TCGCCTGTGTTGCCACCTGGATTCTGCGCGGGACGTCCTTCTGCTACGTCCCTTCGGCCCTCAATCCAGC
GGACCTTCCTTCCCGCGGCCTGCTGCCGGCTCTGCGGCCTCTTCCGCGTCTTCGCCTTCGCCCTCAGACG
AGTCGGATCTCCCTTTGGGCCGCCTCCCCGCGTCGACTTTAAGACCAATGACTTACAAGGCAGCTGTAGA
TCTTAGCCACTTTTTAAAAGAAAAGGGGGGACTGGAAGGGCTAATTCACTCCCAACGAAGACAAGATCTG
CTTTTTGCTTGTACTGGGTCTCTCTGGTTAGACCAGATCTGAGCCTGGGAGCTCTCTGGCTAACTAGGGA
ACCCACTGCTTAAGCCTCAATAAAGCTTGCCTTGAGTGCTTCAAGTAGTGTGTGCCCGTCTGTTGTGTGA
CTCTGGTAACTAGAGATCCCTCAGACCCTTTTAGTCAGTGTGGAAAATCTCTAGCAGTACGTATAGTAGT
TCATGTCATCTTATTATTCAGTATTTATAACTTGCAAAGAAATGAATATCAGAGAGTGAGAGGAACTTGT
TTATTGCAGCTTATAATGGTTACAAATAAAGCAATAGCATCACAAATTTCACAAATAAAGCATTTTTTTC
ACTGCATTCTAGTTGTGGTTTGTCCAAACTCATCAATGTATCTTATCATGTCTGGCTCTAGCTATCCCGC
CCCTAACTCCGCCCATCCCGCCCCTAACTCCGCCCAGTTCCGCCCATTCTCCGCCCCATGGCTGACTAAT
TTTTTTTATTTATGCAGAGGCCGAGGCCGCCTCGGCCTCTGAGCTATTCCAGAAGTAGTGAGGAGGCTTT
TTTGGAGGCCTAGGGACGTACCCAATTCGCCCTATAGTGAGTCGTATTACGCGCGCTCACTGGCCGTCGT
TTTACAACGTCGTGACTGGGAAAACCCTGGCGTTACCCAACTTAATCGCCTTGCAGCACATCCCCCTTTC
GCCAGCTGGCGTAATAGCGAAGAGGCCCGCACCGATCGCCCTTCCCAACAGTTGCGCAGCCTGAATGGCG
AATGGG
[124 nt withheld, positions 3367-3490]
C
[91 nt withheld, positions 3492-3582]
A
[49 nt withheld, positions 3584-3632]
CCTTTGACGTTGGAGTCCACGTTCTTT
[37 nt withheld, positions 3660-3696]
ACCCTATCTCGGTCTATTCTTTTGATTTATAAGGGATTTTGCCGATTTCGGCCTATTGGTTAAAAAATGA
GCTGATTTAACAAAAATTTAACGCGAATTTTAACAAAATATTAACGCTTACAATTTAGGTGGCACTTTTC
GGGGAAATGTGCGCGGAACCCCTATTTGTTTATTTTTCTAAATACATTCAAATATGTATCCGCTCATGAG
ACAATAACCCTGATAAATGCTTCAATAATATTGAAAAAGGAAGAGTATGAGTATTCAACATTTCCGTGTC
GCCCTTATTCCCTTTTTTGCGGCATTTTGCCTTCCTGTTTTTGCTCACCCAGAAACGCTGGTGAAAGTAA
AAGATGCTGAAGATCAGTTGGGTGCACGAGTGGGTTACATCGAACTGGATCTCAACAGCGGTAAGATCCT
TGAGAGTTTTCGCCCCGAAGAACGTTTTCCAATGATGAGCACTTTTAAAGTTCTGCTATGTGGCGCGGTA
TTATCCCGTATTGACGCCGGGCAAGAGCAACTCGGTCGCCGCATACACTATTCTCAGAATGACTTGGTTG
AGTACTCACCAGTCACAGAAAAGCATCTTACGGATGGCATGACAGTAAGAGAATTATGCAGTGCTGCCAT
AACCATGAGTGATAACACTGCGGCCAACTTACTTCTGACAACGATCGGAGGACCGAAGGAGCTAACCGCT
TTTTTGCACAACATGGGGGATCATGTAACTCGCCTTGATCGTTGGGAACCGGAGCTGAATGAAGCCATAC
CAAACGACGAGCGTGACACCACGATGCCTGTAGCAATGGCAACAACGTTGCGCAAACTATTAACTGGCGA
ACTACTTACTCTAGCTTCCCGGCAACAATTAATAGACTGGATGGAGGCGGATAAAGTTGCAGGACCACTT
CTGCGCTCGGCCCTTCCGGCTGGCTGGTTTATTGCTGATAAATCTGGAGCCGGTGAGCGTGGGTCTCGCG
GTATCATTGCAGCACTGGGGCCAGATGGTAAGCCCTCCCGTATCGTAGTTATCTACACGACGGGGAGTCA
GGCAACTATGGATGAACGAAATAGACAGATCGCTGAGATAGGTGCCTCACTGATTAAGCATTGGTAACTG
TCAGACCAAGTTTACTCATATATACTTTAGATTGATTTAAAACTTCATTTTTAATTTAAAAGGATCTAGG
TGAAGATCCTTTTTGATAATCTCATGACCAAAATCCCTTAACGTGAGTTTTCGTTCCACTGAGCGTCAGA
CCCCGTAGAAAAGATCAAAGGATCTTCTTGAGATCCTTTTTTTCTGCGCGTAATCTGCTGCTTGCAAACA
AAAAAACCACCGCTACCAGCGGTGGTTTGTTTGCCGGATCAAGAGCTACCAACTCTTTTTCCGAAGGTAA
CTGGCTTCAGCAGAGCGCAGATACCAAATACTGTTCTTCTAGTGTAGCCGTAGTTAGGCCACCACTTCAA
GAACTCTGTAGCACCGCCTACATACCTCGCTCTGCTAATCCTGTTACCAGTGGCTGCTGCCAGTGGCGAT
AAGTCGTGTCTTACCGGGTTGGACTCAAGACGATAGTTACCGGATAAGGCGCAGCGGTCGGGCTGAACGG
GGGGTTCGTGCACACAGCCCAGCTTGGAGCGAACGACCTACACCGAACTGAGATACCTACAGCGTGAGCT
ATGAGAAAGCGCCACGCTTCCCGAAGGGAGAAAGGCGGACAGGTATCCGGTAAGCGGCAGGGTCGGAACA
GGAGAGCGCACGAGGGAGCTTCCAGGGGGAAACGCCTGGTATCTTTATAGTCCTGTCGGGTTTCGCCACC
TCTGACTTGAGCGTCGATTTTTGTGATGCTCGTCAGGGGGGCGGAGCCTATGGAAAAACGCCAGCAACGC
GGCCTTTTTACGGTTCCTGGCCTTTTGCTGGCCTTTTGCTCACATGTTCTTTCCTGCGTTATCCCCTGAT
TCTGTGGATAACCGTATTACCGCCTTTGAGTGAGCTGATACCGCTCGCCGCAGCCGAACGACCGAGCGCA
GCGAGTCAGTGAGCGAGGAAGCGGAAGAGCGCCCAATACGCAAACCGCCTCTCCCCGCGCGTTGGCCGAT
TCATTAATGCAGCTGGCACGACAGGTTTCCCGACTGGAAAGCGGGCAGTGAGCGCAACGCAATTAATGTG
AGTTAGCTCACTCATTAGGCACCCCAGGCTTTACACTTTATGCTTCCGGCTCGTATGTTGTGTGGAATTG
TGAGCGGATAACAATTTCACACAGGAAACAGCTATGACCATGATTACGCCAAGCGCGCAATTAACCCTCA
CTAAAGGGAACAAAAGCTGGAGCTGCAAGCTTAATGTAGTCTTATGCAATACTCTTGTAGTCTTGCAACA
TGGTAACGATGAGTTAGCAACATGCCTTACAAGGAGAGAAAAAGCACCGTGCATGCCGATTGGTGGAAGT
AAGGTGGTACGATCGTGCCTTATTAGGAAGGCAACAGACGGGTCTGACATGGATTGGACGAACCACTGAA
TTGCCGCATTGCAGAGATATTGTATTTAAGTGCCTAGCTCGATACATAAACGGGTCTCTCTGGTTAGACC
AGATCTGAGCCTGGGAGCTCTCTGGCTAACTAGGGAACCCACTGCTTAAGCCTCAATAAAGCTTGCCTTG
AGTGCTTCAAGTAGTGTGTGCCCGTCTGTTGTGTGACTCTGGTAACTAGAGATCCCTCAGACCCTTTTAG
TCAGTGTGGAAAATCTCTAGCAGTGGCGCCCGAACAGGGACTTGAAAGCGAAAGGGAAACCAGAGGAGCT
CTCTCGACGCAGGACTCGGCTTGCTGAAGCGCGCACGGCAAGAGGCGAGGGGCGGCGACTGGTGAGTACG
CCAAAAATTTTGACTAGCGGAGGCTAGAAGGAGAGAGATGGGTGCGAGAGCGTCAGTATTAAGCGGGGGA
GAATTAGATCGCGATGGGAAAAAATTCGGTTAAGGCCAGGGGGAAAGAAAAAATATAAATTAAAACATAT
AGTATGGGCAAGCAGGGAGCTAGAACGATTCGCAGTTAATCCTGGCCTGTTAGAAACATCAGAAGGCTGT
AGACAAATACTGGGACAGCTACAACCATCCCTTCAGACAGGATCAGAAGAACTTAGATCATTATATAATA
CAGTAGCAACCCTCTATTGTGTGCATCAAAGGATAGAGATAAAAGACACCAAGGAAGCTTTAGACAAGAT
AGAGGAAGAGCAAAACAAAAGTAAGACCACCGCACAGCAAGCGGCCGCTGATCTTCAGACCTGGAGGAGG
AGATATGAGGGACAATTGGAGAAGTGAATTATATAAATATAAAGTAGTAAAAATTGAACCATTAGGAGTA
GCACCCACCAAGGCAAAGAGAAGAGTGGTGCAGAGAGAAAAAAGAGCAGTGGGAATAGGAGCTTTGTTCC
TTGGGTTCTTGGGAGCAGCAGGAAGCACTATGGGCGCAGCGTCAATGACGCTGACGGTACAGGCCAGACA
ATTATTGTCTGGTATAGTGCAGCAGCAGAACAATTTGCTGAGGGCTATTGAGGCGCAACAGCATCTGTTG
CAACTCACAGTCTGGGGCATCAAGCAGCTCCAGGCAAGAATCCTGGCTGTGGAAAGATACCTAAAGGATC
AACAGCTCCTGGGGATTTGGGGTTGCTCTGGAAAACTCATTTGCACCACTGCTGTGCCTTGGAATGCTAG
TTGGAGTAATAAATCTCTGGAACAGATTTGGAATCACACGACCTGGATGGAGTGGGACAGAGAAATTAAC
AATTACACAAGCTTAATACACTCCTTAATTGAAGAATCGCAAAACCAGCAAGAAAAGAATGAACAAGAAT
TATTGGAATTAGATAAATGGGCAAGTTTGTGGAATTGGTTTAACATAACAAATTGGCTGTGGTATATAAA
ATTATTCATAATGATAGTAGGAGGCTTGGTAGGTTTAAGAATAGTTTTTGCTGTACTTTCTATAGTGAAT
AGAGTTAGGCAGGGATATTCACCATTATCGTTTCAGACCCACCTCCCAACCCCGAGGGGACCCAGAGAGG
GCCTATTTCCCATGATTCCTTCATATTTGCATATACGATACAAGGCTGTTAGAGAGATAATTAGAATTAA
TTTGACTGTAAACACAAAGATATTAGTACAAAATACGTGACGTAGAAAGTAATAATTTCTTGGGTAGTTT
GCAGTTTTAAAATTATGTTTTAAAATGGACTATCATATGCTTACCGTAACTTGAAAGTATTTCGATTTCT
TGGCTTTATATATCTTGTGGAAAGGACGAAACACCGCGGCACGCCCATATCCATCGGTTTTAGAGCTAGA
AATAGCAAGTTAAAATAAGGCTAGTCCGTTATCAACTTGAAAAAGTGGCACCGAGTCGGTGCTTTTTTAA
GCTTGGCGTAACTAGATCTTGAGACAAATGGCAGTATTCATCCACAATTTTAAAAGAAAAGGGGGGATTG
GGGGGTACAGTGCAGGGGAAAGAATAGTAGACATAATAGCAACAGACATACAAACTAAAGAATTACAAAA
ACAAATTACAAAAATTCAAAATTTTCGGGTTTATTACAGGGACAGCAGAGATCCACTTTGGCGCCGGCTC
GAGGGGG
