>Addgene plasmid #77162 | PNKP gRNA (BRDN0001147028) | depositor partial sequence | sequence record 144622 | Target Sequence
CGGCACGCCCATATCCATCG
