>Addgene plasmid #77162 | PNKP gRNA (BRDN0001147028) | addgene partial sequence | sequence record 187235 | hU6-F
TAGAAAGTAATAATTTCTTGGGTAGTTTGCAGTTTTAAAATTATGTTTTAAAATGGACTATCATATGCTT
ACCGTAACTTGAAAGTATTTCGATTTCTTGGCTTTATATATCTTGTGGAAAGGACGAAACACCGCGGCAC
GCCCATATCCATCGGTTTTAGAGCTAGAAATAGCAAGTTAAAATAAGGCTAGTCCGTTATCAACTTGAAA
AAGTGGCACCGAGTCGGTGCTTTTTTAAGCTTGGCGTAACTAGATCTTGAGACAAATGGCAGTATTCATC
CACAATTTTAAAAGAAAAGGGGGGATTGGGGGGTACAGTGCANGGGAAAGAATAGTAGACATAATAGCAA
CAGACATACAAACTAAAGAATTACAAAAACAAATTACAAAAATTCAAAATTTTCGGGTTTATTACAGGGA
CAGCAGAGATCCACTTTGGCGCCGGCTCGAGGGGGCCCGGGTGCAAAGATGGATAAAGTTTTAAACAGAG
AGGAATCTTTGCAGCTAATGGACCTTCTAGGTCTTGAAAGGAGTGGGAATTGGCTCCGGTGCCCGTCAGT
GGGCAGAGCG
